>Addgene plasmid #47990 | pICH53388 | depositor full sequence | sequence record 68990 | Full Sequence
GTGGCTCTTCAGTGGACGAAAGGGCCTCGTGATACGCCTATTTTTATAGGTTAATGTCATGATAATAATG
GTTTCTTAGACGTCAGGTGGCACTTTTCGGGGAAATGTGCGCGGAACCCCTATTTGTTTATTTTTCTAAA
TACATTCAAATATGTATCCGCTCATGAGACAATAACCCTGATAAATGCTTCAATAATATTGAAAAAGGAA
GAGTATGCGCTCACGCAACTGGTCCAGAACCTTGACCGAACGCAGCGGTGGTAACGGCGCAGTGGCGGTT
TTCATGGCTTGTTATGACTGTTTTTTTGGGGTACAGTCTATGCCTCGGGCATCCAAGCAGCAAGCGCGTT
ACGCCGTGGGTCGATGTTTGATGTTATGGAGCAGCAACGATGTTACGCAGCAGGGCAGTCGCCCTAAAAC
AAAGTTAAACATCATGAGGGAAGCGGTGATCGCCGAAGTATCGACTCAACTATCAGAGGTAGTTGGCGTC
ATCGAGCGCCATCTCGAACCGACGTTGCTGGCCGTACATTTGTACGGCTCCGCAGTGGATGGCGGCCTGA
AGCCACACAGCGATATTGATTTGCTGGTTACGGTGACCGTAAGGCTTGATGAAACAACGCGGCGAGCTTT
GATCAACGACCTTTTGGAAACTTCGGCTTCCCCTGGAGAGAGCGAGATTCTCCGCGCTGTAGAAGTCACC
ATTGTTGTGCACGACGACATCATTCCGTGGCGTTATCCAGCTAAGCGCGAACTGCAATTTGGAGAATGGC
AGCGCAATGACATTCTTGCAGGTATCTTCGAGCCAGCCACGATCGACATTGATCTGGCTATCTTGCTGAC
AAAAGCAAGAGAACATAGCGTTGCCTTGGTAGGTCCAGCGGCGGAGGAACTCTTTGATCCGGTTCCTGAA
CAGGATCTATTTGAGGCGCTAAATGAAACCTTAACGCTATGGAACTCGCCGCCCGACTGGGCTGGCGATG
AGCGAAATGTAGTGCTTACGTTGTCCCGCATTTGGTACAGCGCAGTAACCGGCAAAATCGCGCCGAAGGA
TGTCGCTGCCGACTGGGCAATGGAGCGCCTGCCGGCCCAGTATCAGCCCGTCATACTTGAAGCTAGACAG
GCTTATCTTGGACAAGAAGAAGATCGCTTGGCCTCGCGCGCAGATCAGTTGGAAGAATTTGTCCATTACG
TAAAAGGCGAGATCACCAAGGTAGTCGGCAAATAACTGTCAGACCAAGTTTACTCATATATACTTTAGAT
TGATTTAAAACTTCATTTTTAATTTAAAAGGATCTAGGTGAAGATCCTTTTTGATAATCTCATGACCAAA
ATCCCTTAACGTGAGTTTTCGTTCCACTGAGCGTCAGACCCCGTAGAAAAGATCAAAGGATCTTCTTGAG
ATCCTTTTTTTCTGCGCGTAATCTGCTGCTTGCAAACAAAAAAACCACCGCTACCAGCGGTGGTTTGTTT
GCCGGATCAAGAGCTACCAACTCTTTTTCCGAAGGTAACTGGCTTCAGCAGAGCGCAGATACCAAATACT
GTCCTTCTAGTGTAGCCGTAGTTAGGCCACCACTTCAAGAACTCTGTAGCACCGCCTACATACCTCGCTC
TGCTAATCCTGTTACCAGTGGCTGCTGCCAGTGGCGATAAGTCGTGTCTTACCGGGTTGGACTCAAGACG
ATAGTTACCGGATAAGGCGCAGCGGTCGGGCTGAACGGGGGGTTCGTGCACACAGCCCAGCTTGGAGCGA
ACGACCTACACCGAACTGAGATACCTACAGCGTGAGCTATGAGAAAGCGCCACGCTTCCCGAAGGGAGAA
AGGCGGACAGGTATCCGGTAAGCGGCAGGGTCGGAACAGGAGAGCGCACGAGGGAGCTTCCAGGGGGAAA
CGCCTGGTATCTTTATAGTCCTGTCGGGTTTCGCCACCTCTGACTTGAGCGTCGATTTTTGTGATGCTCG
TCAGGGGGGCGGAGCCTATGGAAAAACGCCAGCAACGCGGCCTTTTTACGGTTCCTGGCCTTTTGCTGGC
CTTTTGCTCACATGTTCTTTCCTGCGTTATCCCCTGATTCTGTGGATAACCGTATTACCGCCTTTGAGTG
AGCTGATACCGCTCGCCGCAGCCGAACGACCGAGCGCAGCGAGTCAGTGAGCGAGGAAGCGGAAGAGCGC
CCAATACGCAAACCGCCTCTCCCCGCGCGTTGGCCGATTCATTAATCACTCTGTGGTCTCAGCTTTTGTC
TTCGCAGCTGGCACGACAGGTTTCCCGACTGGAAAGCGGGCAGTGAGCGCAACGCAATTAATGTGAGTTA
GCTCACTCATTAGGCACCCCAGGCTTTACACTTTATGCTTCCGGCTCGTATGTTGTGTGGAATTGTGAGC
GGATAACAATTTCACACAGGAAACAGCTATGACCATGATTACGCCAAGCTTGCATGCCTGCAGGTCGACT
CTAGAGGATCCCCGGGTACCGAGCTCGAATTCACTGGCCGTCGTTTTACAACGTCGTGACTGGGAAAACC
CTGGCGTTACCCAACTTAATCGCCTTGCAGCACATCCCCCTTTCGCCAGCTGGCGTAATAGCGAAGAGGC
CCGCACCGATCGCCCTTCCCAACAGTTGCGCAGCCTGAATGGCGAATGGCGCCTGATGCGGTATTTTCTC
CTTACGCATCTGTGCGGTATTTCACACCGCATATGGTGCACTCTCAGTACAATCTGCTCTGATGCCGCAT
AGTTAAGCCAGCCCCGACACCCGCCAACACCCGCTGACGCGCCCTGACGGGCTTGTCTGCTCCCGGCATC
CGCTTACAGACAAGCTGTGACGAAGACAAGGTATGAGACCACGAA
Features (pLannotate 1.2.2; 12 found; start..end, strand, type, name):
    110..214     +  promoter       AmpR promoter: bla
    205..285     -  CDS            int (fragment): INT2_ECOLX - Protein inferred from homology: Swiss-Prot protein existence level 3. Putative integrase believed to be involved in the insertion of antibiotic resistance genes into plasmids and transposons. From Escherichia coli.
    371..427     +  CDS            GmR (fragment): gentamycin acetyltransferase; aacC1; confers resistance to gentamycin
    434..1222    +  CDS            aadA: S3AD_ECOLX - Experimental evidence at protein level: Swiss-Prot protein existence level 1. Mediates bacterial resistance to the antibiotics streptomycin and spectinomycin. From Escherichia coli.
   1396..1984    +  rep_origin     ori: high-copy-number ColE1/pMB1/pBR322/pUC origin of replication
   2167..2283    +  CDS            lacI (fragment): LACI_ECOLI - Experimental evidence at protein level: Swiss-Prot protein existence level 1. Repressor of the lactose operon. Binds allolactose as an inducer. From Escherichia coli (strain K12).
   2299..2320    +  protein_bind   CAP binding site: CAP binding activates transcription in the presence of cAMP. E. coli catabolite activator protein
   2335..2365    +  promoter       lac promoter: promoter for the E. coli lac operon
   2373..2389    +  protein_bind   lac operator: The lac repressor binds to the lac operator to inhibit transcription in E. coli. This inhibition can be relieved by adding lactose or isopropyl-β-D-thiogalactopyranoside (IPTG). lac repressor encoded by lacI
   2426..2482    -  misc_feature   MCS: pUC18/19 multiple cloning site
   2479..2636    +  CDS            lacZα (fragment): LacZα fragment of β-galactosidase; lacZ fragment
   2642..2741    -  misc_feature   bom (fragment): basis of mobility region from pBR322
