[The description below was written by a language model from this plasmid's Addgene catalogue record and pLannotate feature annotations shown in this document.]
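Description:
pICH53388 is an empty level 0 cloning vector from a modular cloning (MoClo) system developed for the standardized assembly of multigene constructs. It is a self-made, pUC19-derived plasmid intended for propagation in E. coli. The catalogue lists a backbone of about 2.2 kb, while the deposited full sequence is about 2.8 kb, a difference that presumably reflects the lacZα selection cassette. It carries no gene insert. Replication depends on the high-copy ColE1/pMB1/pUC-type origin. Selection is by spectinomycin, conferred by an aadA aminoglycoside adenylyltransferase gene, which also gives streptomycin resistance. This gene sits downstream of an AmpR (bla) promoter. The short annotated fragments of an integron integrase and a gentamicin acetyltransferase next to aadA appear to be remnants of the resistance cassette's source rather than functional genes.

The working part of the vector is a lacZα cassette made up of a CAP binding site, lac promoter, lac operator, pUC18/19 multiple cloning site and a lacZα fragment. A residual lacI fragment lies on one side of it and a partial bom region on the other. LacZα is recorded as the selectable marker, which allows blue/white screening. In this type of vector an incoming basic part (such as a promoter, coding sequence or terminator module) replaces the lacZα fragment, so colonies carrying the insert are white. Level 0 MoClo vectors generally rely on flanking type IIS restriction sites both to take up a part and to release it later with defined overhangs for higher-level assembly. The feature table does not annotate these sites, and the record does not state which module position or fusion sites this vector is designed for.
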