Addgene plasmid #47990: pICH53388
Purpose: (Empty Backbone)
Depositing lab: Sylvestre Marillonnet. Depositing organization: Leibniz Institute of Plant Biochemistry (IPB). Publication: A modular cloning system for standardized assembly of multigene constructs. Weber E, Engler C, Gruetzner R, Werner S, Marillonnet S. PLoS One. 2011 Feb 18;6(2):e16765. doi: 10.1371/journal.pone.0016765. PubMed 21364738.
Backbone
  Vector backbone: pUC19-derived
  Backbone manufacturer: self-made
  Backbone size (bp): 2247
  Vector type: Unspecified
  Selectable markers: LacZ alpha
Growth in bacteria
  Bacterial resistance: Spectinomycin, 50 μg/mL
  Growth temperature: 37°C
  Growth strain: DH10B
  Copy number: High Copy
Gene/Insert
  Gene/Insert name: None
Terms and licenses: Academic/Nonprofit Terms; Industry Terms: Not Available to Industry
Depositor comments: level 0 cloning vector
How to cite: pICH53388 was a gift from Sylvestre Marillonnet (Addgene plasmid # 47990 ; http://n2t.net/addgene:47990 ; RRID:Addgene_47990)
