>Addgene plasmid #47990 | pICH53388 | addgene partial sequence | sequence record 71183 | MoCloF 5'-agcgaggaagcggaagagcg-3'
CGCCTCTCCCCGCGCGTTGGCCGATTCATTAATCACTCTGTGGTCTCAGCTTTTGTCTTCGCAGCTGGCA
CGACAGGTTTCCCGACTGGAAAGCGGGCAGTGAGCGCAACGCAATTAATGTGAGTTAGCTCACTCATTAG
GCACCCCAGGCTTTACACTTTATGCTTCCGGCTCGTATGTTGTGTGGAATTGTGAGCGGATAACAATTTC
ACACAGGAAACAGCTATGACCATGATTACGCCAAGCTTGCATGCCTGCAGGTCGACTCTAGAGGATCCCC
GGGTACCGAGCTCGAATTCACTGGCCGTCGTTTTACAACGTCGTGACTGGGAAAACCCTGGCGTTACCCA
ACTTAATCGCCTTGCAGCACATCCCCCTTTCGCCAGCTGGCGTAATAGCGAAGAGGCCCGCACCGATCGC
CCTTCCCAACAGTTGCGCAGCCTGAATGGCGAATGGCGCCTGATGCGGTATTTTCTCCTTACGCATCTGT
GCGGTATTTCACACCGCATATGGTGCACTCTCAGTACAATCTGCTCTGATGCCGCATAGTTAAGCCAGCC
CCGACACCCGCCAACACCCGCTGACGCGCCCTGACGGGCTTGTCTGCTCCCGGCATCCGCTTACAGACAA
GCTGTGACGAAGACAAGGTATGAGACCACGAAGTGGCTCTTCAGTGGACGAAAGGGCCTCGTGATACGCC
TATTTTTATAGGTTAATGTCATGATAATAATGGTTTCTTAGACGTCAGGTGGCACTTTTCGGGGAAATGT
GCGCGGAACCCCTATTTGTTTATTTTTCTAAATACATTCAAATATGTATCCGCTCATGAGACAATAACCC
TGATAAATGCTTCAATAATATTGAAAAAGGAAGAGTATGCGCTCACGCAACTGGTCCAGAACCTTGACCG
AACGCAGCGGTGGTAACGGCGCAGTGGCGGTTTTCATGGCTTGTTATGACTGTTTTTTTGGGGTACAGTC
TATGCCTCGGGCATCCAAGCAGCAAGCGCGTTACGCCGTGGGTCGATGTTTGATGTTATGGAGCAGCAAC
GATGTTACGCAGCAGGGCAGTCGCCCTAAAACAAAGTTAAACATCATGAGGGAAGCGGTGATCGCCGAAG
T
